Addgene plasmid #163776: pRRL-MND-hCard11 R35K-T2A-GFP
Purpose: Expression of R35K CARD domain variant
Depositing lab: Richard James. Depositing organization: Seattle Children's Hospital and Research Institute. Publication: Multiplexed Functional Assessment of Genetic Variants in CARD11. Meitlis I, Allenspach EJ, Bauman BM, Phan IQ, Dabbah G, Schmitt EG, Camp ND, Torgerson TR, Nickerson DA, Bamshad MJ, Hagin D, Luthers CR, Stinson JR, Gray J, Lundgren I, Church JA, Butte MJ, Jordan MB, Aceves SS, Schwartz DM, Milner JD, Schuval S, Skoda-Smith S, Cooper MA, Starita LM, Rawlings DJ, Snow AL, James RG. Am J Hum Genet. 2020 Nov 12. pii: S0002-9297(20)30373-6. doi: 10.1016/j.ajhg.2020.10.015. PubMed 33202260.
Backbone
  Vector backbone: PRRL
  Vector type: Lentiviral
Growth in bacteria
  Bacterial resistance: Ampicillin, 100 μg/mL
  Growth temperature: 37°C
  Growth strain: NEB Stable
  Copy number: High Copy
Gene/Insert
  Gene/Insert name: CARD11
  Species: H. sapiens (human)
  Mutation: R35K
  Entrez Gene: CARD11 (a.k.a. BENTA, BIMP3, CARMA1, IMD11, IMD11A, PPBL)
  Promoter: MND
  Cloning method: Gibson Cloning
Terms and licenses: Academic/Nonprofit Terms; Industry Terms: Not Available to Industry
How to cite: pRRL-MND-hCard11 R35K-T2A-GFP was a gift from Richard James (Addgene plasmid # 163776 ; http://n2t.net/addgene:163776 ; RRID:Addgene_163776)
