[The description below was written by a language model from this plasmid's Addgene catalogue record and pLannotate feature annotations shown in this document.]
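Description:
pRRL-MND-hCard11 R35K-T2A-GFP is a third-generation, self-inactivating lentiviral transfer plasmid of about 10.8 kb built on the pRRL backbone. It is maintained in E. coli through a high-copy ColE1/pUC-type origin with ampicillin selection (AmpR), and also carries an f1 origin and an SV40 origin. The viral portion begins with an RSV promoter fused to a truncated HIV-1 5' LTR, which drives Tat-independent production of the genomic RNA in packaging cells. This is followed by the Ψ packaging signal with a gag fragment, the Rev response element for nuclear export of the unspliced RNA, and the cPPT/CTS that aids nuclear import. A WPRE lies downstream of the payload to enhance transcript expression, and the ΔU3 3' LTR inactivates the viral promoter after integration. An SV40 polyadenylation signal follows the 3' LTR.

The internal expression cassette uses the MND promoter, a modified gammaretroviral LTR-derived promoter. The automated annotation appears to capture it as a Moloney murine leukemia virus LTR fragment plus a short match labelled as a TRE3GV fragment, so that label probably reflects sequence similarity rather than a Tet-responsive element. MND drives human CARD11 (CARMA1), a scaffold protein, carrying the R35K substitution in its CARD domain. According to the construct name, the gene is joined through a T2A self-cleaving peptide to EGFP. The T2A itself is not annotated, but a short gap between the two coding regions is consistent with it. Transduced cells therefore co-express the variant and a separate green fluorescent marker from one transcript. The stated purpose is expression of the R35K CARD domain variant, and the plasmid was deposited in connection with a study on multiplexed functional assessment of CARD11 genetic variants.
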