Features (pLannotate 1.2.2; 27 found; start..end, strand, type, name):
     87..3548    +  CDS            CARD11: CAR11_HUMAN - Also known as CARMA1 From Homo sapiens (Human).
   3612..4328    +  CDS            EGFP: EGFP is a basic (constitutively fluorescent) green fluorescent protein published in 1996, derived from Aequorea victoria. It is reported to be a rapidly-maturing weak dimer with moderate acid sensitivity.
   4345..4933    +  misc_feature   WPRE: woodchuck hepatitis virus posttranscriptional regulatory element
   4950..5018    +  CDS            nef (fragment): NEF_HV1Z2 - Experimental evidence at protein level: Swiss-Prot protein existence level 1. Extracellular Nef protein targets CD4(+) T-lymphocytes for apoptosis by interacting with CXCR4 surface receptors. From Human immunodeficiency virus type 1 group M subtype D (isolate Z2/CDC-Z34) (HIV-1).
   5020..5253    +  LTR            3' LTR (ΔU3): self-inactivating 3' long terminal repeat (LTR) from HIV-1
   5325..5446    +  polyA_signal   SV40 poly(A) signal: SV40 polyadenylation signal
   5486..5621    +  rep_origin     SV40 ori: SV40 origin of replication
   5642..5660    -  promoter       T7 promoter: promoter for bacteriophage T7 RNA polymerase
   5668..5823    +  CDS            lacZα (fragment): LacZα fragment of β-galactosidase; lacZ fragment
   5828..6256    +  rep_origin     f1 ori (sequence partly withheld): f1 bacteriophage origin of replication; arrow indicates direction of (+) strand synthesis
   6309..6413    +  promoter       AmpR promoter: bla
   6414..7274    +  CDS            AmpR: β-lactamase; bla; confers resistance to ampicillin, carbenicillin, and related antibiotics
   7445..8033    +  rep_origin     ori: high-copy-number ColE1/pMB1/pBR322/pUC origin of replication
   8216..8308    +  CDS            lacI (fragment): lac repressor; lacI; The lac repressor binds to the lac operator to inhibit transcription in E. coli. This inhibition can be relieved by adding lactose or isopropyl-β-D-thiogalactopyranoside (IPTG).
   8321..8342    +  protein_bind   CAP binding site: CAP binding activates transcription in the presence of cAMP. E. coli catabolite activator protein
   8357..8387    +  promoter       lac promoter: promoter for the E. coli lac operon
   8391..8413    +  protein_bind   lac operator (fragment): The lac repressor binds to the lac operator to inhibit transcription in E. coli. This inhibition can be relieved by adding lactose or isopropyl-β-D-thiogalactopyranoside (IPTG). lac repressor encoded by lacI
   8456..8474    +  promoter       T3 promoter: promoter for bacteriophage T3 RNA polymerase
   8502..8728    +  promoter       RSV promoter: Rous sarcoma virus enhancer/promoter
   8729..8909    +  LTR            5' LTR (truncated): truncated 5' long terminal repeat (LTR) from HIV-1
   8956..9081    +  misc_feature   HIV-1 Ψ: packaging signal of human immunodeficiency virus type 1
   9065..9403    +  CDS            HIV-1 gag (fragment): gag protein from human immunodeficiency virus 1; gag
   9573..9806    +  misc_feature   RRE: The Rev response element (RRE) of HIV-1 allows for Rev-dependent mRNA export from the nucleus to the cytoplasm.
  10183..10283   +  CDS            Rev (fragment): human immunodeficiency virus 1 (HIV-1) Rev protein; rev; enhances nuclear export of unspliced and incompletely spliced viral mRNAs
  10302..10419   +  misc_feature   cPPT/CTS: central polypurine tract and central termination sequence of HIV-1
  10448..10742   +  LTR            LTR (fragment): long terminal repeat from Moloney murine leukemia virus
  10742..35      +  promoter       TRE3GV promoter (fragment) (across the origin): 3rd-generation Tet-responsive promoter that can be activated by binding of Tet-On® 3G, optimized for retroviral and lentiviral vectors
>Addgene plasmid #163776 | pRRL-MND-hCard11 R35K-T2A-GFP | addgene full sequence | sequence record 323587 | Addgene NGS Result
AGAGCTCGTTTAGTGAACCGTCAGATCGCCTGGAGACGCCATCCACGCTGTTTTGACTTCCATAGAAGGA
TCTCGACGCCGCCACCATGCCAGGAGGAGGGCCAGAGATGGATGACTACATGGAGACGCTGAAGGATGAA
GAGGACGCCTTGTGGGAGAATGTGGAGTGTAACCGGCACATGCTCAGCAAGTATATCAACCCTGCCAAGC
TCACGCCCTACCTGCGTCAGTGTAAGGTCATTGATGAGCAGGATGAAGATGAAGTGCTTAATGCCCCTAT
GCTGCCATCCAAGATCAACCGAGCAGGCCGGCTGTTGGACATTCTACATACCAAGGGGCAAAGGGGCTAT
GTGGTCTTCTTGGAGAGCCTAGAATTTTATTACCCAGAACTGTACAAACTGGTGACTGGGAAAGAGCCCA
CTCGGAGATTCTCCACCATTGTGGTGGAGGAAGGCCACGAGGGCCTCACGCACTTCCTGATGAACGAGGT
CATCAAGCTGCAGCAGCAGATGAAGGCCAAGGACCTGCAACGCTGCGAGCTGCTGGCCAGGTTGCGGCAG
CTGGAGGATGAGAAGAAGCAGATGACGCTGACGCGCGTGGAGCTGCTAACCTTCCAGGAGCGGTACTACA
AGATGAAGGAAGAGCGGGACAGCTACAATGACGAGCTGGTCAAGGTGAAGGACGACAACTACAACTTAGC
CATGCGCTACGCACAGCTCAGTGAGGAGAAGAACATGGCGGTCATGAGGAGCCGAGACCTCCAACTCGAG
ATCGATCAGCTAAAGCACCGGTTGAATAAGATGGAGGAGGAATGTAAGCTGGAGAGAAATCAGTCTCTAA
AACTGAAGAATGACATTGAAAATCGGCCCAAGAAGGAGCAGGTTCTGGAACTGGAGCGGGAGAATGAAAT
GCTAAAGACCAAAAACCAGGAGCTGCAGTCCATCATCCAGGCCGGGAAGCGCAGCCTGCCAGACTCAGAC
AAGGCCATCCTGGACATCTTGGAACACGACCGCAAGGAGGCCCTGGAGGACAGGCAGGAGCTGGTCAACA
GGATCTACAACCTGCAGGAGGAGGCCCGCCAGGCAGAGGAGCTGCGAGACAAGTACCTGGAGGAGAAGGA
GGACCTGGAGCTCAAGTGCTCGACCCTGGGAAAGGACTGTGAAATGTACAAGCACCGCATGAACACGGTC
ATGCTGCAGCTGGAGGAGGTGGAGCGGGAGCGGGACCAGGCCTTCCACTCCCGAGATGAAGCTCAGACAC
AGTACTCGCAGTGCTTAATCGAAAAGGACAAGTACAGGAAGCAGATCCGCGAGCTGGAGGAGAAGAACGA
TGAGATGAGGATCGAGATGGTGCGGCGGGAGGCCTGCATCGTCAACCTGGAGAGCAAGCTGCGGCGCCTC
TCCAAGGACAGCAACAACCTGGACCAGAGTCTGCCCAGGAACCTGCCAGTAACCATCATCTCTCAGGACT
TTGGGGATGCCAGCCCCAGGACCAATGGTCAAGAAGCTGACGATTCTTCCACCTCGGAGGAGTCACCTGA
AGACAGCAAGTACTTCCTGCCCTACCATCCGCCCCAGCGCAGGATGAACCTGAAGGGCATCCAGCTGCAG
AGAGCCAAATCCCCCATCAGCCTGAAGCGAACATCAGATTTTCAAGCCAAGGGGCACGAGGAAGAAGGCA
CGGATGCCAGCCCTAGCTCCTGCGGATCTCTGCCCATCACCAACTCCTTCACCAAGATGCAGCCCCCCCG
GAGCCGCAGCAGCATCATGTCAATCACCGCCGAGCCCCCGGGAAACGACTCCATCGTCAGACGCTACAAG
GAGGACGCGCCCCATCGCAGCACAGTCGAAGAAGACAATGACAGCGGCGGGTTTGACGCCTTAGATCTGG
ATGATGACAGTCACGAACGCTACTCCTTCGGACCCTCCTCCATCCACTCCTCCTCCTCCTCCCACCAATC
CGAGGGCCTGGATGCCTACGACCTGGAGCAGGTCAACCTAATGTTCAGGAAGTTCTCTCTGGAAAGACCC
TTCCGGCCTTCGGTCACCTCTGTGGGGCACGTGCGGGGCCCAGGGCCCTCGGTGCAGCACACGACGCTGA
ATGGCGACAGCCTCACCTCCCAGCTCACCCTGCTGGGGGGCAACGCGCGAGGGAGCTTCGTGCACTCGGT
CAAGCCTGGCTCTCTGGCCGAGAAAGCCGGCCTCCGTGAGGGCCACCAGCTGCTGCTGCTAGAAGGCTGC
ATCCGAGGCGAGAGGCAGAGTGTCCCGTTGGACACATGCACCAAAGAGGAAGCCCACTGGACCATCCAGA
GGTGCAGCGGCCCCGTCACGCTGCACTACAAGGTCAACCACGAAGGGTACCGGAAGCTGGTGAAGGACAT
GGAGGACGGCCTGATCACATCGGGGGACTCGTTCTACATCCGGCTGAACCTGAACATCTCCAGCCAGCTG
GACGCCTGCACCATGTCCCTGAAGTGTGACGATGTTGTGCACGTCCGTGACACCATGTACCAGGACAGGC
ACGAGTGGCTGTGCGCGCGGGTCGACCCTTTCACAGACCATGACCTGGATATGGGCACCATACCCAGCTA
CAGCCGAGCCCAGCAGCTCCTCCTGGTGAAACTGCAGCGCCTGATGCACCGAGGCAGCCGGGAGGAGGTA
GACGGCACCCACCACACCCTGCGGGCACTCCGGAACACCCTGCAGCCAGAAGAAGCGCTTTCAACAAGCG
ACCCCCGGGTCAGCCCCCGTCTCTCGCGAGCAAGCTTCCTTTTTGGCCAGCTCCTTCAGTTCGTCAGCAG
GTCCGAGAACAAGTATAAGCGGATGAACAGCAACGAGCGGGTCCGCATCATCTCGGGGAGTCCGCTAGGG
AGCCTGGCCCGGTCCTCGCTGGACGCCACCAAGCTCTTGACTGAGAAGCAGGAAGAGCTGGACCCTGAGA
GCGAGCTGGGCAAGAACCTCAGCCTCATCCCCTACAGCCTGGTACGCGCCTTCTACTGCGAGCGCCGCCG
GCCCGTGCTCTTCACACCCACCGTGCTGGCCAAGACGCTGGTGCAGAGGCTGCTCAACTCGGGAGGTGCC
ATGGAGTTCACCATCTGCAAGTCAGATATCGTCACAAGAGATGAGTTCCTCAGAAGGCAGAAGACGGAGA
CCATCATCTACTCCCGAGAGAAGAACCCCAACGCGTTCGAATGCATCGCCCCTGCCAACATTGAAGCTGT
GGCCGCCAAGAACAAGCACTGCCTGCTGGAGGCTGGGATCGGCTGCACAAGAGACTTGATCAAGTCCAAC
ATCTACCCCATCGTGCTCTTCATCCGGGTGTGTGAGAAGAACATCAAGAGGTTCAGAAAGCTGCTGCCCC
GACCTGAGACGGAGGAGGAGTTCCTGCGCGTGTGCCGGCTGAAGGAGAAGGAGCTGGAGGCCCTGCCGTG
CCTGTACGCCACGGTGGAACCTGACATGTGGGGCAGCGTAGAGGAGCTGCTCCGCGTTGTCAAGGACAAG
ATCGGCGAGGAGCAGCGCAAGACCATCTGGGTGGACGAGGACCAGCTGGGATCCGGTGAGGGCAGAGGAA
GTCTTCTAACATGCGGTGACGTGGAGGAGAATCCGGGCCCCATGGTGAGCAAGGGCGAGGAGCTGTTCAC
CGGGGTGGTGCCCATCCTGGTCGAGCTGGACGGCGACGTAAACGGCCACAAGTTCAGCGTGTCCGGCGAG
GGCGAGGGCGATGCCACCTACGGCAAGCTGACCCTGAAGTTCATCTGCACCACCGGCAAGCTGCCCGTGC
CCTGGCCCACCCTCGTGACCACCCTGACCTACGGCGTGCAGTGCTTCAGCCGCTACCCCGACCACATGAA
GCAGCACGACTTCTTCAAGTCCGCCATGCCCGAAGGCTACGTCCAGGAGCGCACCATCTTCTTCAAGGAC
GACGGCAACTACAAGACCCGCGCCGAGGTGAAGTTCGAGGGCGACACCCTGGTGAACCGCATCGAGCTGA
AGGGCATCGACTTCAAGGAGGACGGCAACATCCTGGGGCACAAGCTGGAGTACAACTACAACAGCCACAA
CGTCTATATCATGGCCGACAAGCAGAAGAACGGCATCAAGGTGAACTTCAAGATCCGCCACAACATCGAG
GACGGCAGCGTGCAGCTCGCCGACCACTACCAGCAGAACACCCCCATCGGCGACGGCCCCGTGCTGCTGC
CCGACAACCACTACCTGAGCACCCAGTCCGCCCTGAGCAAAGACCCCAACGAGAAGCGCGATCACATGGT
CCTGCTGGAGTTCGTGACCGCCGCCGGGATCACTCTCGGCATGGACGAGCTGTACAAGTGAATCTAGAGT
CGACAATCAACCTCTGGATTACAAAATTTGTGAAAGATTGACTGGTATTCTTAACTATGTTGCTCCTTTT
ACGCTATGTGGATACGCTGCTTTAATGCCTTTGTATCATGCTATTGCTTCCCGTATGGCTTTCATTTTCT
CCTCCTTGTATAAATCCTGGTTGCTGTCTCTTTATGAGGAGTTGTGGCCCGTTGTCAGGCAACGTGGCGT
GGTGTGCACTGTGTTTGCTGACGCAACCCCCACTGGTTGGGGCATTGCCACCACCTGTCAGCTCCTTTCC
GGGACTTTCGCTTTCCCCCTCCCTATTGCCACGGCGGAACTCATCGCCGCCTGCCTTGCCCGCTGCTGGA
CAGGGGCTCGGCTGTTGGGCACTGACAATTCCGTGGTGTTGTCGGGGAAGCTGACGTCCTTTCCATGGCT
GCTCGCCTGTGTTGCCACCTGGATTCTGCGCGGGACGTCCTTCTGCTACGTCCCTTCGGCCCTCAATCCA
GCGGACCTTCCTTCCCGCGGCCTGCTGCCGGCTCTGCGGCCTCTTCCGCGTCTTCGCCTTCGCCCTCAGA
CGAGTCGGATCTCCCTTTGGGCCGCCTCCCCGCCTGGAATTCGAGCTCGGTACCTTTAAGACCAATGACT
TACAAGGCAGCTGTAGATCTTAGCCACTTTTTAAAAGAAAAGGGGGGACTGGAAGGGCTAATTCACTCCC
AACGAAGACAAGATCTGCTTTTTGCTTGTACTGGGTCTCTCTGGTTAGACCAGATCTGAGCCTGGGAGCT
CTCTGGCTAACTAGGGAACCCACTGCTTAAGCCTCAATAAAGCTTGCCTTGAGTGCTTCAAGTAGTGTGT
GCCCGTCTGTTGTGTGACTCTGGTAACTAGAGATCCCTCAGACCCTTTTAGTCAGTGTGGAAAATCTCTA
GCAGTAGTAGTTCATGTCATCTTATTATTCAGTATTTATAACTTGCAAAGAAATGAATATCAGAGAGTGA
GAGGAACTTGTTTATTGCAGCTTATAATGGTTACAAATAAAGCAATAGCATCACAAATTTCACAAATAAA
GCATTTTTTTCACTGCATTCTAGTTGTGGTTTGTCCAAACTCATCAATGTATCTTATCATGTCTGGCTCT
AGCTATCCCGCCCCTAACTCCGCCCATCCCGCCCCTAACTCCGCCCAGTTCCGCCCATTCTCCGCCCCAT
GGCTGACTAATTTTTTTTATTTATGCAGAGGCCGAGGCCGCCTCGGCCTCTGAGCTATTCCAGAAGTAGT
GAGGAGGCTTTTTTGGAGGCCTAGGGACGTACCCAATTCGCCCTATAGTGAGTCGTATTACGCGCGCTCA
CTGGCCGTCGTTTTACAACGTCGTGACTGGGAAAACCCTGGCGTTACCCAACTTAATCGCCTTGCAGCAC
ATCCCCCTTTCGCCAGCTGGCGTAATAGCGAAGAGGCCCGCACCGATCGCCCTTCCCAACAGTTGCGCAG
CCTGAATGGCGAATGGG
[124 nt withheld, positions 5828-5951]
C
[91 nt withheld, positions 5953-6043]
A
[49 nt withheld, positions 6045-6093]
CCTTTGACGTTGGAGTCCACGTTCTTT
[37 nt withheld, positions 6121-6157]
ACCCTATCTCGGTCTATTCTTTTGATTTATAAGGGATTTTGCCGATTTCGGCCTATTGGTTAAAAAATGA
GCTGATTTAACAAAAATTTAACGCGAATTTTAACAAAATATTAACGCTTACAATTTAGGTGGCACTTTTC
GGGGAAATGTGCGCGGAACCCCTATTTGTTTATTTTTCTAAATACATTCAAATATGTATCCGCTCATGAG
ACAATAACCCTGATAAATGCTTCAATAATATTGAAAAAGGAAGAGTATGAGTATTCAACATTTCCGTGTC
GCCCTTATTCCCTTTTTTGCGGCATTTTGCCTTCCTGTTTTTGCTCACCCAGAAACGCTGGTGAAAGTAA
AAGATGCTGAAGATCAGTTGGGTGCACGAGTGGGTTACATCGAACTGGATCTCAACAGCGGTAAGATCCT
TGAGAGTTTTCGCCCCGAAGAACGTTTTCCAATGATGAGCACTTTTAAAGTTCTGCTATGTGGCGCGGTA
TTATCCCGTATTGACGCCGGGCAAGAGCAACTCGGTCGCCGCATACACTATTCTCAGAATGACTTGGTTG
AGTACTCACCAGTCACAGAAAAGCATCTTACGGATGGCATGACAGTAAGAGAATTATGCAGTGCTGCCAT
AACCATGAGTGATAACACTGCGGCCAACTTACTTCTGACAACGATCGGAGGACCGAAGGAGCTAACCGCT
TTTTTGCACAACATGGGGGATCATGTAACTCGCCTTGATCGTTGGGAACCGGAGCTGAATGAAGCCATAC
CAAACGACGAGCGTGACACCACGATGCCTGTAGCAATGGCAACAACGTTGCGCAAACTATTAACTGGCGA
ACTACTTACTCTAGCTTCCCGGCAACAATTAATAGACTGGATGGAGGCGGATAAAGTTGCAGGACCACTT
CTGCGCTCGGCCCTTCCGGCTGGCTGGTTTATTGCTGATAAATCTGGAGCCGGTGAGCGTGGGTCTCGCG
GTATCATTGCAGCACTGGGGCCAGATGGTAAGCCCTCCCGTATCGTAGTTATCTACACGACGGGGAGTCA
GGCAACTATGGATGAACGAAATAGACAGATCGCTGAGATAGGTGCCTCACTGATTAAGCATTGGTAACTG
TCAGACCAAGTTTACTCATATATACTTTAGATTGATTTAAAACTTCATTTTTAATTTAAAAGGATCTAGG
TGAAGATCCTTTTTGATAATCTCATGACCAAAATCCCTTAACGTGAGTTTTCGTTCCACTGAGCGTCAGA
CCCCGTAGAAAAGATCAAAGGATCTTCTTGAGATCCTTTTTTTCTGCGCGTAATCTGCTGCTTGCAAACA
AAAAAACCACCGCTACCAGCGGTGGTTTGTTTGCCGGATCAAGAGCTACCAACTCTTTTTCCGAAGGTAA
CTGGCTTCAGCAGAGCGCAGATACCAAATACTGTTCTTCTAGTGTAGCCGTAGTTAGGCCACCACTTCAA
GAACTCTGTAGCACCGCCTACATACCTCGCTCTGCTAATCCTGTTACCAGTGGCTGCTGCCAGTGGCGAT
AAGTCGTGTCTTACCGGGTTGGACTCAAGACGATAGTTACCGGATAAGGCGCAGCGGTCGGGCTGAACGG
GGGGTTCGTGCACACAGCCCAGCTTGGAGCGAACGACCTACACCGAACTGAGATACCTACAGCGTGAGCT
ATGAGAAAGCGCCACGCTTCCCGAAGGGAGAAAGGCGGACAGGTATCCGGTAAGCGGCAGGGTCGGAACA
GGAGAGCGCACGAGGGAGCTTCCAGGGGGAAACGCCTGGTATCTTTATAGTCCTGTCGGGTTTCGCCACC
TCTGACTTGAGCGTCGATTTTTGTGATGCTCGTCAGGGGGGCGGAGCCTATGGAAAAACGCCAGCAACGC
GGCCTTTTTACGGTTCCTGGCCTTTTGCTGGCCTTTTGCTCACATGTTCTTTCCTGCGTTATCCCCTGAT
TCTGTGGATAACCGTATTACCGCCTTTGAGTGAGCTGATACCGCTCGCCGCAGCCGAACGACCGAGCGCA
GCGAGTCAGTGAGCGAGGAAGCGGAAGAGCGCCCAATACGCAAACCGCCTCTCCCCGCGCGTTGGCCGAT
TCATTAATGCAGCTGGCACGACAGGTTTCCCGACTGGAAAGCGGGCAGTGAGCGCAACGCAATTAATGTG
AGTTAGCTCACTCATTAGGCACCCCAGGCTTTACACTTTATGCTTCCGGCTCGTATGTTGTGTGGAATTG
TGAGCGGATAACAATTTCACACAGGAAACAGCTATGACCATGATTACGCCAAGCGCGCAATTAACCCTCA
CTAAAGGGAACAAAAGCTGGAGCTGCAAGCTTAATGTAGTCTTATGCAATACTCTTGTAGTCTTGCAACA
TGGTAACGATGAGTTAGCAACATGCCTTACAAGGAGAGAAAAAGCACCGTGCATGCCGATTGGTGGAAGT
AAGGTGGTACGATCGTGCCTTATTAGGAAGGCAACAGACGGGTCTGACATGGATTGGACGAACCACTGAA
TTGCCGCATTGCAGAGATATTGTATTTAAGTGCCTAGCTCGATACATAAACGGGTCTCTCTGGTTAGACC
AGATCTGAGCCTGGGAGCTCTCTGGCTAACTAGGGAACCCACTGCTTAAGCCTCAATAAAGCTTGCCTTG
AGTGCTTCAAGTAGTGTGTGCCCGTCTGTTGTGTGACTCTGGTAACTAGAGATCCCTCAGACCCTTTTAG
TCAGTGTGGAAAATCTCTAGCAGTGGCGCCCGAACAGGGACTTGAAAGCGAAAGGGAAACCAGAGGAGCT
CTCTCGACGCAGGACTCGGCTTGCTGAAGCGCGCACGGCAAGAGGCGAGGGGCGGCGACTGGTGAGTACG
CCAAAAATTTTGACTAGCGGAGGCTAGAAGGAGAGAGATGGGTGCGAGAGCGTCAGTATTAAGCGGGGGA
GAATTAGATCGCGATGGGAAAAAATTCGGTTAAGGCCAGGGGGAAAGAAAAAATATAAATTAAAACATAT
AGTATGGGCAAGCAGGGAGCTAGAACGATTCGCAGTTAATCCTGGCCTGTTAGAAACATCAGAAGGCTGT
AGACAAATACTGGGACAGCTACAACCATCCCTTCAGACAGGATCAGAAGAACTTAGATCATTATATAATA
CAGTAGCAACCCTCTATTGTGTGCATCAAAGGATAGAGATAAAAGACACCAAGGAAGCTTTAGACAAGAT
AGAGGAAGAGCAAAACAAAAGTAAGACCACCGCACAGCAAGCGGCCCTGATCTTCAGACCTGGAGGAGGA
GATATGAGGGACAATTGGAGAAGTGAATTATATAAATATAAAGTAGTAAAAATTGAACCATTAGGAGTAG
CACCCACCAAGGCAAAGAGAAGAGTGGTGCAGAGAGAAAAAAGAGCAGTGGGAATAGGAGCTTTGTTCCT
TGGGTTCTTGGGAGCAGCAGGAAGCACTATGGGCGCAGCGTCAATGACGCTGACGGTACAGGCCAGACAA
TTATTGTCTGGTATAGTGCAGCAGCAGAACAATTTGCTGAGGGCTATTGAGGCGCAACAGCATCTGTTGC
AACTCACAGTCTGGGGCATCAAGCAGCTCCAGGCAAGAATCCTGGCTGTGGAAAGATACCTAAAGGATCA
ACAGCTCCTGGGGATTTGGGGTTGCTCTGGAAAACTCATTTGCACCACTGCTGTGCCTTGGAATGCTAGT
TGGAGTAATGAATCTCTGGAACAGATTTGGAATCACACGACCTGGATGGAGTGGGACAGAGAAATTAACA
ATTACACAAGCTTAATACACTCCTTAATTGAAGAATCGCAAAACCAGCAAGAAAAGAATGAACAAGAATT
ATTGGAATTAGATAAATGGGCAAGTTTGTGGAATTGGTTTAACATAACAAATTGGCTGTGGTATATAAAA
TTATTCATAATGATAGTAGGAGGCTTGGTAGGTTTAAGAATAGTTTTTGCTGTACTTTCTATAGTGAATA
GAGTTAGGCAGGGATATTCACCATTATCGTTTCAGACCCACCTCCCAACCCCGAGGGGACCCGACAGGCC
CGAAGGAATAGAAGAAGAAGGTGGAGAGAGAGACAGAGACAGATCCATTCGATTAGTGAACGGATCTCGA
CGGTATCGGTTAACTTTTAAAAGAAAAGGGGGGATTGGGGGGTACAGTGCAGGGGAAAGAATAGTAGACA
TAATAGCAACAGACATACAAACTAAAGAATTACAAAAACAAATTACAAAAATTCAAAATTTTATCGACGC
GTAGGAACAGAGAAACAGGAGAATATGGGCCAAACAGGATATCTGTGGTAAGCAGTTCCTGCCCCGGCTC
AGGGCCAAGAACAGTTGGAACAGCAGAATATGGGCCAAACAGGATATCTGTGGTAAGCAGTTCCTGCCCC
GGCTCAGGGCCAAGAACAGATGGTCCCCAGATGCGGTCCCGCCCTCAGCAGTTTCTAGAGAACCATCAGA
TGTTTCCAGGGTGCCCCAAGGACCTGAAATGACCCTGTGCCTTATTTGAACTAACCAATCAGTTCGCTTC
TCGCTTCTGTTCGCGCGCTTCTGCTCCCCGAGCTCTATATAAGC
